>Addgene plasmid #142721 | TFORF1077 | addgene full sequence | sequence record 395799 | Addgene NGS Result
TTAATGTAGTCTTATGCAATACTCTTGTAGTCTTGCAACATGGTAACGATGAGTTAGCAACATGCCTTAC
AAGGAGAGAAAAAGCACCGTGCATGCCGATTGGTGGAAGTAAGGTGGTACGATCGTGCCTTATTAGGAAG
GCAACAGACGGGTCTGACATGGATTGGACGAACCACTGAATTGCCGCATTGCAGAGATATTGTATTTAAG
TGCCTAGCTCGATACATAAACGGGTCTCTCTGGTTAGACCAGATCTGAGCCTGGGAGCTCTCTGGCTAAC
TAGGGAACCCACTGCTTAAGCCTCAATAAAGCTTGCCTTGAGTGCTTCAAGTAGTGTGTGCCCGTCTGTT
GTGTGACTCTGGTAACTAGAGATCCCTCAGACCCTTTTAGTCAGTGTGGAAAATCTCTAGCAGTGGCGCC
CGAACAGGGACTTGAAAGCGAAAGGGAAACCAGAGGAGCTCTCTCGACGCAGGACTCGGCTTGCTGAAGC
GCGCACGGCAAGAGGCGAGGGGCGGCGACTGGTGAGTACGCCAAAAATTTTGACTAGCGGAGGCTAGAAG
GAGAGAGATGGGTGCGAGAGCGTCAGTATTAAGCGGGGGAGAATTAGATCGCGATGGGAAAAAATTCGGT
TAAGGCCAGGGGGAAAGAAAAAATATAAATTAAAACATATAGTATGGGCAAGCAGGGAGCTAGAACGATT
CGCAGTTAATCCTGGCCTGTTAGAAACATCAGAAGGCTGTAGACAAATACTGGGACAGCTACAACCATCC
CTTCAGACAGGATCAGAAGAACTTAGATCATTATATAATACAGTAGCAACCCTCTATTGTGTGCATCAAA
GGATAGAGATAAAAGACACCAAGGAAGCTTTAGACAAGATAGAGGAAGAGCAAAACAAAAGTAAGACCAC
CGCACAGCAAGCGGCCGCTGATCTTCAGACCTGGAGGAGGAGATATGAGGGACAATTGGAGAAGTGAATT
ATATAAATATAAAGTAGTAAAAATTGAACCATTAGGAGTAGCACCCACCAAGGCAAAGAGAAGAGTGGTG
CAGAGAGAAAAAAGAGCAGTGGGAATAGGAGCTTTGTTCCTTGGGTTCTTGGGAGCAGCAGGAAGCACTA
TGGGCGCAGCGTCAATGACGCTGACGGTACAGGCCAGACAATTATTGTCTGGTATAGTGCAGCAGCAGAA
CAATTTGCTGAGGGCTATTGAGGCGCAACAGCATCTGTTGCAACTCACAGTCTGGGGCATCAAGCAGCTC
CAGGCAAGAATCCTGGCTGTGGAAAGATACCTAAAGGATCAACAGCTCCTGGGGATTTGGGGTTGCTCTG
GAAAACTCATTTGCACCACTGCTGTGCCTTGGAATGCTAGTTGGAGTAATAAATCTCTGGAACAGATTTG
GAATCACACGACCTGGATGGAGTGGGACAGAGAAATTAACAATTACACAAGCTTAATACACTCCTTAATT
GAAGAATCGCAAAACCAGCAAGAAAAGAATGAACAAGAATTATTGGAATTAGATAAATGGGCAAGTTTGT
GGAATTGGTTTAACATAACAAATTGGCTGTGGTATATAAAATTATTCATAATGATAGTAGGAGGCTTGGT
AGGTTTAAGAATAGTTTTTGCTGTACTTTCTATAGTGAATAGAGTTAGGCAGGGATATTCACCATTATCG
TTTCAGACCCACCTCCCAACCCCGAGGGGACCCATGCATTGCATCTCAATTAGTCAGCAACCAGGTGTGG
AAAGTCCCCAGGCTCCCCAGCAGGCAGAAGTATGCAAAGCATGCGTCTCAATTAGTCAGCAACCATAGTC
CCGCCCCTAACTCCGCCCATCCCGCCCCTAACTCCGCCCAGTTCCGCCCATTCTCCGCCCCATGGCTGAC
TAATTTTTTTTATTTATGCAGAGGCCGAGGCCGCCTCGGCCTCTGAGCTATTCCAGAAGTAGTGAGGAGG
CTTTTTTGGAGGCCTAGGCTTTTGCAAAAAGCTTTCTAGAGGTACCACCGGAGCTTACCATGACCGAGTA
CAAGCCCACGGTGCGCCTCGCCACCCGCGACGACGTCCCCAGGGCCGTACGCACCCTCGCCGCCGCGTTC
GCCGACTACCCCGCCACGCGCCACACCGTCGATCCGGACCGCCACATCGAGCGGGTCACCGAGCTGCAAG
AACTCTTCCTCACGCGCGTCGGGCTCGACATCGGCAAGGTGTGGGTCGCGGACGACGGCGCCGCCGTGGC
GGTCTGGACCACGCCGGAGAGCGTCGAAGCGGGGGCGGTGTTCGCCGAGATCGGCCCGCGCATGGCCGAG
TTGAGCGGTTCCCGGCTGGCCGCGCAGCAACAGATGGAAGGCCTCCTGGCGCCGCACCGGCCCAAGGAGC
CCGCGTGGTTCCTGGCCACCGTCGGCGTCTCGCCCGACCACCAGGGCAAGGGTCTGGGCAGCGCCGTCGT
GCTCCCCGGAGTGGAGGCGGCCGAGCGCGCCGGGGTGCCCGCCTTCCTGGAGACCTCCGCGCCCCGCAAC
CTCCCCTTCTACGAGCGGCTCGGCTTCACCGTCACCGCCGACGTCGAGGTGCCCGAAGGACCGCGCACCT
GGTGCATGACCCGCAAGCCCGGTGCCAGTTAACGAATTCTAGATCTTGAGACAAATGGCAGTATTCATCC
ACAATTTTAAAAGAAAAGGGGGGATTGGGGGGTACAGTGCAGGGGAAAGAATAGTAGACATAATAGCAAC
AGACATACAAACTAAAGAATTACAAAAACAAATTACAAAAATTCAAAATTTTCGGGTTTATTACAGGGAC
AGCAGAGATCCACTTTGGCGCCGGCTCGAGGCCTGCAGGTGCAAAGATGGATAAAGTTTTAAACAGAGAG
GAATCTTTGCAGCTAATGGACCTTCTAGGTCTTGAAAGGAGTGGGAATTGGCTCCGGTGCCCGTCAGTGG
GCAGAGCGCACATCGCCCACAGTCCCCGAGAAGTTGGGGGGAGGGGTCGGCAATTGAACCGGTGCCTAGA
GAAGGTGGCGCGGGGTAAACTGGGAAAGTGATGTCGTGTACTGGCTCCGCCTTTTTCCCGAGGGTGGGGG
AGAACCGTATATAAGTGCAGTAGTCGCCGTGAACGTTCTTTTTCGCAACGGGTTTGCCGCCAGAACACAG
GTAAGTGCCGTGTGTGGTTCCCGCGGGCCTGGCCTCTTTACGGGTTATGGCCCTTGCGTGCCTTGAATTA
CTTCCACCTGGCTGCAGTACGTGATTCTTGATCCCGAGCTTCGGGTTGGAAGTGGGTGGGAGAGTTCGAG
GCCTTGCGCTTAAGGAGCCCCTTCGCCTCGTGCTTGAGTTGAGGCCTGGCCTGGGCGCTGGGGCCGCCGC
GTGCGAATCTGGTGGCACCTTCGCGCCTGTCTCGCTGCTTTCGATAAGTCTCTAGCCATTTAAAATTTTT
GATGACCTGCTGCGACGCTTTTTTTCTGGCAAGATAGTCTTGTAAATGCGGGCCAAGATCTGCACACTGG
TATTTCGGTTTTTGGGGCCGCGGGCGGCGACGGGGCCCGTGCGTCCCAGCGCACATGTTCGGCGAGGCGG
GGCCTGCGAGCGCGGCCACCGAGAATCGGACGGGGGTAGTCTCAAGCTGGCCGGCCTGCTCTGGTGCCTG
GCCTCGCGCCGCCGTGTATCGCCCCGCCCTGGGCGGCAAGGCTGGCCCGGTCGGCACCAGTTGCGTGAGC
GGAAAGATGGCCGCTTCCCGGCCCTGCTGCAGGGAGCTCAAAATGGAGGACGCGGCGCTCGGGAGAGCGG
GCGGGTGAGTCACCCACACAAAGGAAAAGGGCCTTTCCGTCCTCAGCCGTCGCTTCATGTGACTCCACGG
AGTACCGGGCGCCGTCCAGGCACCTCGATTAGTTCTCGAGCTTTTGGAGTACGTCGTCTTTAGGTTGGGG
GGAGGGGTTTTATGCGATGGAGTTTCCCCACACTGAGTGGGTGGAGACTGAAGTTAGGCCAGCTTGGCAC
TTGATGTAATTCTCCTTGGAATTTGCCCTTTTTGAGTTTGGATCTTGGTTCATTCTCAAGCCTCAGACAG
TGGTTCAAAGTTTTTTTCTTCCATTTCAGGTGTCGTGAGGCTAGCACCGCCACCATGCCTGCTTCAATCT
CCTCCATCTTCCCAGGTCCAACTCTGCTTTTGTCTTGTGGCTCAGAAGAACTGGACTCAGAGGATGCCCC
GCCATGCTGCCGTCTGGCCTTGGGAGAGCCCCCTCCCTATGGCGCTGCACCTATCGGTATTCCCCGACCT
CCACCCCCTCGGCCTGGCATGCATTCGCCACCGCCGCGACCAGCCCCCTCACCTGGCACCTGGGAGAGCC
AGCCCGCCAGGTCGGTGAGGCTGGGAGGACCAGGAGGGGGTGCTGGGGGTGCTGGGGGTGGCCGTGTTCT
CGAGTGTCCCAGCATCCGCATCACCTCCATCTCTCCCACGCCGGAGCCGCCAGCAGCGCTGGAGGACAAC
CCTGATGCCTGGGGGGACGGCTCTCCTAGAGATTACCCCCCACCAGAAGGCTTTGGGGGCTACAGAGAAG
CAGGGGGCCAGGGTGGGGGGGCCTTCTTCAGCCCAAGCCCTGGCAGCAGCAGCCTGTCCTCGTGGAGCTT
CTTCTCCGATGCCTCTGACGAGGCAGCCCTGTATGCAGCCTGCGACGAGGTGGAGTCTGAGCTAAATGAG
GCGGCCTCCCGCTTTGGCCTGGGCTCCCCGCTGCCCTCGCCCCGGGCCTCCCCTCGGCCATGGACCCCCG
AAGATCCCTGGAGCCTGTATGGTCCAAGCCCCGGAGGCCGAGGGCCAGAGGATAGCTGGCTACTCCTCAG
TGCTCCTGGGCCCACCCCAGCCTCCCCGCGGCCTGCCTCTCCATGTGGCAAGCGGCGCTATTCCAGCTCG
GGAACCCCATCTTCAGCCTCCCCAGCTCTGTCCCGCCGTGGCAGCCTGGGGGAAGAGGGGTCTGAGCCAC
CTCCACCACCCCCATTGCCTCTGGCCCGGGACCCGGGCTCCCCTGGTCCCTTTGACTATGTGGGGGCCCC
ACCAGCTGAGAGCATCCCTCAGAAGACACGGCGGACTTCCAGCGAGCAGGCAGTGGCTCTGCCTCGGTCT
GAGGAGCCTGCCTCATGCAATGGGAAGCTGCCCTTGGGAGCAGAGGAGTCTGTGGCTCCTCCAGGAGGTT
CCCGGAAGGAGGTGGCTGGCATGGACTACCTGGCAGTGCCCTCCCCACTCGCTTGGTCCAAGGCCCGGAT
TGGGGGACACAGCCCTATCTTCAGGACCTCTGCCCTACCCCCACTGGACTGGCCTCTGCCCAGCCAATAT
GAGCAGCTGGAGCTGAGGATCGAGGTACAGCCTAGAGCCCACCACCGGGCCCACTATGAGACAGAAGGCA
GCCGTGGAGCTGTCAAAGCTGCCCCTGGCGGTCACCCCGTAGTCAAGCTCCTAGGCTACAGTGAGAAGCC
ACTGACCCTACAGATGTTCATCGGCACTGCAGATGAAAGGAACCTGCGGCCTCATGCCTTCTATCAGGTG
CACCGTATCACAGGCAAGATGGTGGCCACGGCCAGCTATGAAGCCGTAGTCAGTGGCACCAAGGTGTTGG
AGATGACTCTGCTGCCTGAGAACAACATGGCGGCCAACATTGACTGCGCGGGAATCCTGAAGCTTCGGAA
TTCAGACATTGAGCTTCGGAAGGGTGAGACGGACATCGGGCGCAAAAACACACGTGTACGGCTGGTGTTC
CGGGTACACGTGCCCCAGGGCGGCGGGAAGGTCGTCTCAGTACAGGCAGCATCGGTGCCCATCGAGTGCT
CCCAGCGCTCAGCCCAGGAGCTGCCCCAGGTGGAGGCCTACAGCCCCAGTGCCTGCTCTGTGAGAGGAGG
CGAGGAACTGGTACTGACTGGCTCCAACTTCCTGCCAGACTCCAAGGTGGTGTTCATTGAGAGGGGTCCT
GATGGGAAGCTGCAATGGGAGGAGGAGGCCACAGTGAACCGACTGCAGAGCAACGAGGTGACGCTGACCC
TGACTGTCCCCGAGTACAGCAACAAGAGGGTTTCCCGGCCAGTCCAGGTCTACTTTTATGTCTCCAATGG
GCGGAGGAAACGCAGTCCTACCCAGAGTTTCAGGTTTCTGCCTGTGATCTGCAAAGAGGAGCCCCTACCG
GACTCATCTCTGCGGGGTTTCCCTTCAGCATCGGCAACCCCCTTTGGCACTGACATGGACTTCTCACCAC
CCAGGCCCCCCTACCCCTCCTATCCCCATGAAGACCCTGCTTGCGAAACTCCTTACCTATCAGAAGGCTT
CGGCTATGGCATGCCCCCTCTGTACCCCCAGACGGGGCCCCCACCATCCTACAGACCGGGCCTGCGGATG
TTCCCTGAGACTAGGGGTACCACAGTGAGTGAGATCATTGGCCGAGACCTGAGTGGCTTCCCTGCACCTC
CTGGAGAAGAGCCTCCTGCCTAGTAATGAACTAGTCCGTAACTTGAAAGTATTTCGATTTCTTGGCTTTA
TATATCTTGTGGAAAGGACGACCAGGATCCAGGACAGAATTGGACACGCGTTAAGTCGACAATCAACCTC
TGGATTACAAAATTTGTGAAAGATTGACTGGTATTCTTAACTATGTTGCTCCTTTTACGCTATGTGGATA
CGCTGCTTTAATGCCTTTGTATCATGCTATTGCTTCCCGTATGGCTTTCATTTTCTCCTCCTTGTATAAA
TCCTGGTTGCTGTCTCTTTATGAGGAGTTGTGGCCCGTTGTCAGGCAACGTGGCGTGGTGTGCACTGTGT
TTGCTGACGCAACCCCCACTGGTTGGGGCATTGCCACCACCTGTCAGCTCCTTTCCGGGACTTTCGCTTT
CCCCCTCCCTATTGCCACGGCGGAACTCATCGCCGCCTGCCTTGCCCGCTGCTGGACAGGGGCTCGGCTG
TTGGGCACTGACAATTCCGTGGTGTTGTCGGGGAAATCATCGTCCTTTCCTTGGCTGCTCGCCTGTGTTG
CCACCTGGATTCTGCGCGGGACGTCCTTCTGCTACGTCCCTTCGGCCCTCAATCCAGCGGACCTTCCTTC
CCGCGGCCTGCTGCCGGCTCTGCGGCCTCTTCCGCGTCTTCGCCTTCGCCCTCAGACGAGTCGGATCTCC
CTTTGGGCCGCCTCCCCGCGTCGACTTTAAGACCAATGACTTACAAGGCAGCTGTAGATCTTAGCCACTT
TTTAAAAGAAAAGGGGGGACTGGAAGGGCTAATTCACTCCCAACGAAGACAAGATCTGCTTTTTGCTTGT
ACTGGGTCTCTCTGGTTAGACCAGATCTGAGCCTGGGAGCTCTCTGGCTAACTAGGGAACCCACTGCTTA
AGCCTCAATAAAGCTTGCCTTGAGTGCTTCAAGTAGTGTGTGCCCGTCTGTTGTGTGACTCTGGTAACTA
GAGATCCCTCAGACCCTTTTAGTCAGTGTGGAAAATCTCTAGCAGTACGTATAGTAGTTCATGTCATCTT
ATTATTCAGTATTTATAACTTGCAAAGAAATGAATATCAGAGAGTGAGAGGAACTTGTTTATTGCAGCTT
ATAATGGTTACAAATAAAGCAATAGCATCACAAATTTCACAAATAAAGCATTTTTTTCACTGCATTCTAG
TTGTGGTTTGTCCAAACTCATCAATGTATCTTATCATGTCTGGCTCTAGCTATCCCGCCCCTAACTCCGC
CCATCCCGCCCCTAACTCCGCCCAGTTCCGCCCATTCTCCGCCCCATGGCTGACTAATTTTTTTTATTTA
TGCAGAGGCCGAGGCCGCCTCGGCCTCTGAGCTATTCCAGAAGTAGTGAGGAGGCTTTTTTGGAGGCCTA
GGGACGTACCCAATTCGCCCTATAGTGAGTCGTATTACGCGCGCTCACTGGCCGTCGTTTTACAACGTCG
TGACTGGGAAAACCCTGGCGTTACCCAACTTAATCGCCTTGCAGCACATCCCCCTTTCGCCAGCTGGCGT
AATAGCGAAGAGGCCCGCACCGATCGCCCTTCCCAACAGTTGCGCAGCCTGAATGGCGAATGGG
[124 nt withheld, positions 8045-8168]
C
[91 nt withheld, positions 8170-8260]
A
[49 nt withheld, positions 8262-8310]
CCTTTGACGTTGGAGTCCACGTTCTTT
[37 nt withheld, positions 8338-8374]
ACCCTATCTCGGTCTATTCTTTTGATTTATAAGGGATTTTGCCGATTTCGGCCTATTGGTTAAAAAATGA
GCTGATTTAACAAAAATTTAACGCGAATTTTAACAAAATATTAACGCTTACAATTTAGGTGGCACTTTTC
GGGGAAATGTGCGCGGAACCCCTATTTGTTTATTTTTCTAAATACATTCAAATATGTATCCGCTCATGAG
ACAATAACCCTGATAAATGCTTCAATAATATTGAAAAAGGAAGAGTATGAGTATTCAACATTTCCGTGTC
GCCCTTATTCCCTTTTTTGCGGCATTTTGCCTTCCTGTTTTTGCTCACCCAGAAACGCTGGTGAAAGTAA
AAGATGCTGAAGATCAGTTGGGTGCACGAGTGGGTTACATCGAACTGGATCTCAACAGCGGTAAGATCCT
TGAGAGTTTTCGCCCCGAAGAACGTTTTCCAATGATGAGCACTTTTAAAGTTCTGCTATGTGGCGCGGTA
TTATCCCGTATTGACGCCGGGCAAGAGCAACTCGGTCGCCGCATACACTATTCTCAGAATGACTTGGTTG
AGTACTCACCAGTCACAGAAAAGCATCTTACGGATGGCATGACAGTAAGAGAATTATGCAGTGCTGCCAT
AACCATGAGTGATAACACTGCGGCCAACTTACTTCTGACAACGATCGGAGGACCGAAGGAGCTAACCGCT
TTTTTGCACAACATGGGGGATCATGTAACTCGCCTTGATCGTTGGGAACCGGAGCTGAATGAAGCCATAC
CAAACGACGAGCGTGACACCACGATGCCTGTAGCAATGGCAACAACGTTGCGCAAACTATTAACTGGCGA
ACTACTTACTCTAGCTTCCCGGCAACAATTAATAGACTGGATGGAGGCGGATAAAGTTGCAGGACCACTT
CTGCGCTCGGCCCTTCCGGCTGGCTGGTTTATTGCTGATAAATCTGGAGCCGGTGAGCGTGGGTCTCGCG
GTATCATTGCAGCACTGGGGCCAGATGGTAAGCCCTCCCGTATCGTAGTTATCTACACGACGGGGAGTCA
GGCAACTATGGATGAACGAAATAGACAGATCGCTGAGATAGGTGCCTCACTGATTAAGCATTGGTAACTG
TCAGACCAAGTTTACTCATATATACTTTAGATTGATTTAAAACTTCATTTTTAATTTAAAAGGATCTAGG
TGAAGATCCTTTTTGATAATCTCATGACCAAAATCCCTTAACGTGAGTTTTCGTTCCACTGAGCGTCAGA
CCCCGTAGAAAAGATCAAAGGATCTTCTTGAGATCCTTTTTTTCTGCGCGTAATCTGCTGCTTGCAAACA
AAAAAACCACCGCTACCAGCGGTGGTTTGTTTGCCGGATCAAGAGCTACCAACTCTTTTTCCGAAGGTAA
CTGGCTTCAGCAGAGCGCAGATACCAAATACTGTTCTTCTAGTGTAGCCGTAGTTAGGCCACCACTTCAA
GAACTCTGTAGCACCGCCTACATACCTCGCTCTGCTAATCCTGTTACCAGTGGCTGCTGCCAGTGGCGAT
AAGTCGTGTCTTACCGGGTTGGACTCAAGACGATAGTTACCGGATAAGGCGCAGCGGTCGGGCTGAACGG
GGGGTTCGTGCACACAGCCCAGCTTGGAGCGAACGACCTACACCGAACTGAGATACCTACAGCGTGAGCT
ATGAGAAAGCGCCACGCTTCCCGAAGGGAGAAAGGCGGACAGGTATCCGGTAAGCGGCAGGGTCGGAACA
GGAGAGCGCACGAGGGAGCTTCCAGGGGGAAACGCCTGGTATCTTTATAGTCCTGTCGGGTTTCGCCACC
TCTGACTTGAGCGTCGATTTTTGTGATGCTCGTCAGGGGGGCGGAGCCTATGGAAAAACGCCAGCAACGC
GGCCTTTTTACGGTTCCTGGCCTTTTGCTGGCCTTTTGCTCACATGTTCTTTCCTGCGTTATCCCCTGAT
TCTGTGGATAACCGTATTACCGCCTTTGAGTGAGCTGATACCGCTCGCCGCAGCCGAACGACCGAGCGCA
GCGAGTCAGTGAGCGAGGAAGCGGAAGAGCGCCCAATACGCAAACCGCCTCTCCCCGCGCGTTGGCCGAT
TCATTAATGCAGCTGGCACGACAGGTTTCCCGACTGGAAAGCGGGCAGTGAGCGCAACGCAATTAATGTG
AGTTAGCTCACTCATTAGGCACCCCAGGCTTTACACTTTATGCTTCCGGCTCGTATGTTGTGTGGAATTG
TGAGCGGATAACAATTTCACACAGGAAACAGCTATGACCATGATTACGCCAAGCGCGCAATTAACCCTCA
CTAAAGGGAACAAAAGCTGGAGCTGCAAGC
Features (pLannotate 1.2.2; 31 found; start..end, strand, type, name):
      5..231     +  promoter       RSV promoter: Rous sarcoma virus enhancer/promoter
    232..412     +  LTR            5' LTR (truncated): truncated 5' long terminal repeat (LTR) from HIV-1
    459..584     +  misc_feature   HIV-1 Ψ: packaging signal of human immunodeficiency virus type 1
    568..931     +  CDS            HIV-1 gag (fragment): gag protein from human immunodeficiency virus 1; gag
   1077..1310    +  misc_feature   RRE: The Rev response element (RRE) of HIV-1 allows for Rev-dependent mRNA export from the nucleus to the cytoplasm.
   1687..1713    +  CDS            Rev (fragment): human immunodeficiency virus 1 (HIV-1) Rev protein; rev; enhances nuclear export of unspliced and incompletely spliced viral mRNAs
   1720..1743    +  promoter       SV40 promoter (fragment): SV40 early promoter
   1744..1815    +  promoter       SV40 promoter (fragment): SV40 enhancer and early promoter
   1839..1974    +  rep_origin     SV40 ori: SV40 origin of replication
   2020..2616    +  CDS            PuroR (fragment): puromycin N-acetyltransferase; pac from Streptomyces; confers resistance to puromycin
   2665..2782    +  misc_feature   cPPT/CTS: central polypurine tract and central termination sequence of HIV-1
   2847..2913    +  CDS            small t antigen (fragment): SV40 (simian virus 40) small t antigen
   2920..4098    +  promoter       EF-1α promoter: strong constitutive promoter for human elongation factor EF-1α
   4175..6460    +  CDS            NFATC4 (fragment): NFAC4_HUMAN - Also known as NFAT3 From Homo sapiens (Human).
   6476..6529    +  promoter       U6 promoter (fragment): RNA polymerase III promoter for human U6 snRNA
   6571..7159    +  misc_feature   WPRE: woodchuck hepatitis virus posttranscriptional regulatory element
   7210..7229    +  misc_feature   cPPT/CTS (fragment): central polypurine tract and central termination sequence of HIV-1
   7231..7464    +  LTR            3' LTR (ΔU3): self-inactivating 3' long terminal repeat (LTR) from HIV-1
   7542..7663    +  polyA_signal   SV40 poly(A) signal: SV40 polyadenylation signal
   7703..7838    +  rep_origin     SV40 ori: SV40 origin of replication
   7859..7877    -  promoter       T7 promoter: promoter for bacteriophage T7 RNA polymerase
   7885..8040    +  CDS            lacZα (fragment): LacZα fragment of β-galactosidase; lacZ fragment
   8045..8473    +  rep_origin     f1 ori (sequence partly withheld): f1 bacteriophage origin of replication; arrow indicates direction of (+) strand synthesis
   8526..8630    +  promoter       AmpR promoter: bla
   8631..9491    +  CDS            AmpR: β-lactamase; bla; confers resistance to ampicillin, carbenicillin, and related antibiotics
   9662..10250   +  rep_origin     ori: high-copy-number ColE1/pMB1/pBR322/pUC origin of replication
  10433..10525   +  CDS            lacI (fragment): lac repressor; lacI; The lac repressor binds to the lac operator to inhibit transcription in E. coli. This inhibition can be relieved by adding lactose or isopropyl-β-D-thiogalactopyranoside (IPTG).
  10538..10559   +  protein_bind   CAP binding site: CAP binding activates transcription in the presence of cAMP. E. coli catabolite activator protein
  10574..10604   +  promoter       lac promoter: promoter for the E. coli lac operon
  10608..10630   +  protein_bind   lac operator (fragment): The lac repressor binds to the lac operator to inhibit transcription in E. coli. This inhibition can be relieved by adding lactose or isopropyl-β-D-thiogalactopyranoside (IPTG). lac repressor encoded by lacI
  10673..10691   +  promoter       T3 promoter: promoter for bacteriophage T3 RNA polymerase
