[The description below was written by a language model from this plasmid's Addgene catalogue record and pLannotate feature annotations shown in this document.]
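Description:
TFORF1077 is a third-generation-style, self-inactivating lentiviral expression plasmid built on the pLX_TRC317 backbone and belonging to a barcoded transcription factor ORF collection. It carries the human NFATC4 (NFAT3) open reading frame, a synthesized insert of about 2.45 kb, in a plasmid of roughly 10.7 kb. In bacteria it is maintained through a high-copy ColE1/pUC-type origin and selected with ampicillin via the β-lactamase gene. An f1 origin and remnants of a lac/T7/T3 cloning region are also present in the backbone. The depositor notes that the plasmid can recombine, as is common for vectors carrying LTR repeats.

The viral cassette begins with an RSV promoter fused to a truncated HIV-1 5' LTR, which drives Tat-independent production of genomic RNA in packaging cells. This is followed by the Ψ packaging signal with a partial gag sequence and the RRE for Rev-dependent nuclear export. An SV40 early promoter/origin drives the puromycin N-acetyltransferase gene, allowing selection of transduced mammalian cells. Downstream, a cPPT/CTS element precedes the EF-1α promoter, which gives strong constitutive expression of NFATC4. A WPRE after the ORF enhances transcript stability and expression, and the ΔU3 3' LTR inactivates the viral promoter after integration. An SV40 polyadenylation signal lies beyond the LTR.

According to the record, each ORF in the collection is paired with a unique 24-bp barcode. The barcode is not annotated in the feature table, so its position is not stated. The barcode lets the overexpressed factor be identified by sequencing, so the construct suits pooled overexpression screens, such as those probing directed cell differentiation, as well as individual NFATC4 overexpression studies.
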