Addgene plasmid #142721: TFORF1077
Purpose: Lentiviral vector for overexpressing transcription factor ORFs with unique 24-bp barcodes. Barcodes facilitate identification of transcription factors in pooled screens.
Depositing lab: Feng Zhang. Depositing organization: Broad Institute. Publication: A transcription factor atlas of directed differentiation. Joung J, Ma S, Tay T, Geiger-Schuller KR, Kirchgatterer PC, Verdine VK, Guo B, Arias-Garcia MA, Allen WE, Singh A, Kuksenko O, Abudayyeh OO, Gootenberg JS, Fu Z, Macrae RK, Buenrostro JD, Regev A, Zhang F. Cell. 2023 Jan 5;186(1):209-229.e26. doi: 10.1016/j.cell.2022.11.026. PubMed 36608654.
Backbone
  Vector backbone: pLX_TRC317
  Backbone manufacturer: Broad Institute Genetic Perturbation Platform
  Backbone size w/o insert (bp): 8264
  Vector type: Mammalian Expression, Lentiviral
  Selectable markers: Puromycin
Growth in bacteria
  Bacterial resistance: Ampicillin, 100 μg/mL
  Growth temperature: 37°C
  Growth strain: NEB Stable
  Copy number: High Copy
Gene/Insert
  Gene/Insert name: NFATC4
  Species: H. sapiens (human)
  Insert size (bp): 2450
  Entrez Gene: NFATC4 (a.k.a. NF-AT3, NF-ATC4, NFAT3)
  Promoter: EF1a
  Cloning method: Unknown
  Sequencing primers: 5′ GGGTGGAGACTGAAGTTAGGCCAG; 3′ CACATAGCGTAAAAGGAGCAACATAG
Terms and licenses: Academic/Nonprofit Terms; Industry Terms: Not Available to Industry
Depositor comments: XM_011536799,ENST00000556169 . The transcription factor ORF portion of this plasmid was synthesized by Genewiz. Please test multiple small colonies in case of plasmid recombination. To make this collection available in a timely manner, a portion of this collection was not fully sequenced by Addgene. If an Addgene verified full plasmid sequence is not available, please contact us prior to placing an order to request the full sequence.
How to cite: TFORF1077 was a gift from Feng Zhang (Addgene plasmid # 142721 ; http://n2t.net/addgene:142721 ; RRID:Addgene_142721)
