>Addgene plasmid #142721 | TFORF1077 | depositor partial sequence | sequence record 280301 | Insert
ACCGCCACCATGCCTGCTTCAATCTCCTCCATCTTCCCAGGTCCAACTCTGCTTTTGTCTTGTGGCTCAG
AAGAACTGGACTCAGAGGATGCCCCGCCATGCTGCCGTCTGGCCTTGGGAGAGCCCCCTCCCTATGGCGC
TGCACCTATCGGTATTCCCCGACCTCCACCCCCTCGGCCTGGCATGCATTCGCCACCGCCGCGACCAGCC
CCCTCACCTGGCACCTGGGAGAGCCAGCCCGCCAGGTCGGTGAGGCTGGGAGGACCAGGAGGGGGTGCTG
GGGGTGCTGGGGGTGGCCGTGTTCTCGAGTGTCCCAGCATCCGCATCACCTCCATCTCTCCCACGCCGGA
GCCGCCAGCAGCGCTGGAGGACAACCCTGATGCCTGGGGGGACGGCTCTCCTAGAGATTACCCCCCACCA
GAAGGCTTTGGGGGCTACAGAGAAGCAGGGGGCCAGGGTGGGGGGGCCTTCTTCAGCCCAAGCCCTGGCA
GCAGCAGCCTGTCCTCGTGGAGCTTCTTCTCCGATGCCTCTGACGAGGCAGCCCTGTATGCAGCCTGCGA
CGAGGTGGAGTCTGAGCTAAATGAGGCGGCCTCCCGCTTTGGCCTGGGCTCCCCGCTGCCCTCGCCCCGG
GCCTCCCCTCGGCCATGGACCCCCGAAGATCCCTGGAGCCTGTATGGTCCAAGCCCCGGAGGCCGAGGGC
CAGAGGATAGCTGGCTACTCCTCAGTGCTCCTGGGCCCACCCCAGCCTCCCCGCGGCCTGCCTCTCCATG
TGGCAAGCGGCGCTATTCCAGCTCGGGAACCCCATCTTCAGCCTCCCCAGCTCTGTCCCGCCGTGGCAGC
CTGGGGGAAGAGGGGTCTGAGCCACCTCCACCACCCCCATTGCCTCTGGCCCGGGACCCGGGCTCCCCTG
GTCCCTTTGACTATGTGGGGGCCCCACCAGCTGAGAGCATCCCTCAGAAGACACGGCGGACTTCCAGCGA
GCAGGCAGTGGCTCTGCCTCGGTCTGAGGAGCCTGCCTCATGCAATGGGAAGCTGCCCTTGGGAGCAGAG
GAGTCTGTGGCTCCTCCAGGAGGTTCCCGGAAGGAGGTGGCTGGCATGGACTACCTGGCAGTGCCCTCCC
CACTCGCTTGGTCCAAGGCCCGGATTGGGGGACACAGCCCTATCTTCAGGACCTCTGCCCTACCCCCACT
GGACTGGCCTCTGCCCAGCCAATATGAGCAGCTGGAGCTGAGGATCGAGGTACAGCCTAGAGCCCACCAC
CGGGCCCACTATGAGACAGAAGGCAGCCGTGGAGCTGTCAAAGCTGCCCCTGGCGGTCACCCCGTAGTCA
AGCTCCTAGGCTACAGTGAGAAGCCACTGACCCTACAGATGTTCATCGGCACTGCAGATGAAAGGAACCT
GCGGCCTCATGCCTTCTATCAGGTGCACCGTATCACAGGCAAGATGGTGGCCACGGCCAGCTATGAAGCC
GTAGTCAGTGGCACCAAGGTGTTGGAGATGACTCTGCTGCCTGAGAACAACATGGCGGCCAACATTGACT
GCGCGGGAATCCTGAAGCTTCGGAATTCAGACATTGAGCTTCGGAAGGGTGAGACGGACATCGGGCGCAA
AAACACACGTGTACGGCTGGTGTTCCGGGTACACGTGCCCCAGGGCGGCGGGAAGGTCGTCTCAGTACAG
GCAGCATCGGTGCCCATCGAGTGCTCCCAGCGCTCAGCCCAGGAGCTGCCCCAGGTGGAGGCCTACAGCC
CCAGTGCCTGCTCTGTGAGAGGAGGCGAGGAACTGGTACTGACTGGCTCCAACTTCCTGCCAGACTCCAA
GGTGGTGTTCATTGAGAGGGGTCCTGATGGGAAGCTGCAATGGGAGGAGGAGGCCACAGTGAACCGACTG
CAGAGCAACGAGGTGACGCTGACCCTGACTGTCCCCGAGTACAGCAACAAGAGGGTTTCCCGGCCAGTCC
AGGTCTACTTTTATGTCTCCAATGGGCGGAGGAAACGCAGTCCTACCCAGAGTTTCAGGTTTCTGCCTGT
GATCTGCAAAGAGGAGCCCCTACCGGACTCATCTCTGCGGGGTTTCCCTTCAGCATCGGCAACCCCCTTT
GGCACTGACATGGACTTCTCACCACCCAGGCCCCCCTACCCCTCCTATCCCCATGAAGACCCTGCTTGCG
AAACTCCTTACCTATCAGAAGGCTTCGGCTATGGCATGCCCCCTCTGTACCCCCAGACGGGGCCCCCACC
ATCCTACAGACCGGGCCTGCGGATGTTCCCTGAGACTAGGGGTACCACAGTGAGTGAGATCATTGGCCGA
GACCTGAGTGGCTTCCCTGCACCTCCTGGAGAAGAGCCTCCTGCCTAGTAATGAACTAGTCCGTAACTTG
AAAGTATTTCGATTTCTTGGCTTTATATATCTTGTGGAAAGGACGACCAGGATCCAGGACAGAATTGGAC
