>Addgene plasmid #142721 | TFORF1077 | depositor partial sequence | sequence record 280302 | Barcode
CCAGGATCCAGGACAGAATTGGAC
